>Addgene plasmid #192459 | betaTrCP mVenus mutant reporter | addgene full sequence | sequence record 374874 | Addgene Partial NGS Result
TGGAAGGGCTAATTCACTCCCAAAGAAGACAAGATATCCTTGATCTGTGGATCTACCACACACAAGGCTA
CTTCCCTGATTAGCAGAACTACACACCAGGGCCAGGGGTCAGATATCCACTGACCTTTGGATGGTGCTAC
AAGCTAGTACCAGTTGAGCCAGATAAGGTAGAAGAGGCCAATAAAGGAGAGAACACCAGCTTGTTACACC
CTGTGAGCCTGCATGGGATGGATGACCCGGAGAGAGAAGTGTTAGAGTGGAGGTTTGACAGCCGCCTAGC
ATTTCATCACGTGGCCCGAGAGCTGCATCCGGAGTACTTCAAGAACTGCTGATATCGAGCTTGCTACAAG
GGACTTTCCGCTGGGGACTTTCCAGGGAGGCGTGGCCTGGGCGGGACTGGGGAGTGGCGAGCCCTCAGAT
CCTGCATATAAGCAGCTGCTTTTTGCCTGTACTGGGTCTCTCTGGTTAGACCAGATCTGAGCCTGGGAGC
TCTCTGGCTAACTAGGGAACCCACTGCTTAAGCCTCAATAAAGCTTGCCTTGAGTGCTTCAAGTAGTGTG
TGCCCGTCTGTTGTGTGACTCTGGTAACTAGAGATCCCTCAGACCCTTTTAGTCAGTGTGGAAAATCTCT
AGCAGTGGCGCCCGAACAGGGACTTGAAAGCGAAAGGGAAACCAGAGGAGCTCTCTCGACGCAGGACTCG
GCTTGCTGAAGCGCGCACGGCAAGAGGCGAGGGGCGGCGACTGGTGAGTACGCCAAAAATTTTGACTAGC
GGAGGCTAGAAGGAGAGAGATGGGTGCGAGAGCGTCAGTATTAAGCGGGGGAGAATTAGATCGCGATGGG
AAAAAATTCGGTTAAGGCCAGGGGGAAAGAAAAAATATAAATTAAAACATATAGTATGGGCAAGCAGGGA
GCTAGAACGATTCGCAGTTAATCCTGGCCTGTTAGAAACATCAGAAGGCTGTAGACAAATACTGGGACAG
CTACAACCATCCCTTCAGACAGGATCAGAAGAACTTAGATCATTATATAATACAGTAGCAACCCTCTATT
GTGTGCATCAAAGGATAGAGATAAAAGACACCAAGGAAGCTTTAGACAAGATAGAGGAAGAGCAAAACAA
AAGTAAGACCACCGCACAGCAAGCGGCCGGCCGCTGATCTTCAGACCTGGAGGAGGAGATATGAGGGACA
ATTGGAGAAGTGAATTATATAAATATAAAGTAGTAAAAATTGAACCATTAGGAGTAGCACCCACCAAGGC
AAAGAGAAGAGTGGTGCAGAGAGAAAAAAGAGCAGTGGGAATAGGAGCTTTGTTCCTTGGGTTCTTGGGA
GCAGCAGGAAGCACTATGGGCGCAGCGTCAATGACGCTGACGGTACAGGCCAGACAATTATTGTCTGGTA
TAGTGCAGCAGCAGAACAATTTGCTGAGGGCTATTGAGGCGCAACAGCATCTGTTGCAACTCACAGTCTG
GGGCATCAAGCAGCTCCAGGCAAGAATCCTGGCTGTGGAAAGATACCTAAAGGATCAACAGCTCCTGGGG
ATTTGGGGTTGCTCTGGAAAACTCATTTGCACCACTGCTGTGCCTTGGAATGCTAGTTGGAGTAATAAAT
CTCTGGAACAGATTTGGAATCACACGACCTGGATGGAGTGGGACAGAGAAATTAACAATTACACAAGCTT
AATACACTCCTTAATTGAAGAATCGCAAAACCAGCAAGAAAAGAATGAACAAGAATTATTGGAATTAGAT
AAATGGGCAAGTTTGTGGAATTGGTTTAACATAACAAATTGGCTGTGGTATATAAAATTATTCATAATGA
TAGTAGGAGGCTTGGTAGGTTTAAGAATAGTTTTTGCTGTACTTTCTATAGTGAATAGAGTTAGGCAGGG
ATATTCACCATTATCGTTTCAGACCCACCTCCCAACCCCGAGGGGACCCGACAGGCCCGAAGGAATAGAA
GAAGAAGGTGGAGAGAGAGACAGAGACAGATCCATTCGATTAGTGAACGGATCTCGACGGTATCGCCTTT
AAAAGAAAAGGGGGGATTGGGGGGTACAGTGCAGGGGAAAGAATAGTAGACATAATAGCAACAGACATAC
AAACTAAAGAATTACAAAAACAAATTACAAAAATTCAAAATTTTCGGGTTTATTACAGGGACAGCAGAGA
TCCAGTTTATCGATGAGGCCCTTTCGTCTTCACTCGAGGTGCCCGTCAGTGGGCAGAGCGCACATCGCCC
ACAGTCCCCGAGAAGTTGGGGGGAGGGGTCGGCAATTGAACCGGTGCCTAGAGAAGGTGGCGCGGGGTAA
ACTGGGAAAGTGATGTCGTGTACTGGCTCCGCCTTTTTCCCGAGGGTGGGGGAGAACCGTATATAAGTGC
AGTAGTCGCCGTGAACGTTCTTTTTCGCAACGGGTTTGCCGCCAGAACACAGGTAAGTGCCGTGTGTGGT
TCCCGCGGGCCTGGCCTCTTTACGGGTTATGGCCCTTGCGTGCCTTGAATTACTTCCACCTGGCTGCAGT
ACGTGATTCTTGATCCCGAGCTTCGGGTTGGAAGTGGGTGGGAGAGTTCGAGGCCTTGCGCTTAAGGAGC
CCCTTCGCCTCGTGCTTGAGTTGAGGCCTGGCCTGGGCGCTGGGGCCGCCGCGTGCGAATCTGGTGGCAC
CTTCGCGCCTGTCTCGCTGCTTTCGATAAGTCTCTAGCCATTTAAAATTTTTGATGACCTGCTGCGACGC
TTTTTTTCTGGCAAGATAGTCTTGTAAATGCGGGCCAAGATCTGCACACTGGTATTTCGGTTTTTGGGGC
CGCGGGCGGCGACGGGGCCCGTGCGTCCCAGCGCACATGTTCGGCGAGGCGGGGCCTGCGAGCGCGGCCA
CCGAGAATCGGACGGGGGTAGTCTCAAGCTGGCCGGCCTGCTCTGGTGCCTGGCCTCGCGCCGCCGTGTA
TCGCCCCGCCCTGGGCGGCAAGGCTGGCCCGGTCGGCACCAGTTGCGTGAGCGGAAAGATGGCCGCTTCC
CGGCCCTGCTGCAGGGAGCTCAAAATGGAGGACGCGGCGCTCGGGAGAGCGGGCGGGTGAGTCACCCACA
CAAAGGAAAAGGGCCTTTCCGTCCTCAGCCGTCGCTTCATGTGACTCCACGGAGTACCGGGCGCCGTCCA
GGCACCTCGATTAGTTCTCGAGCTTTTGGAGTACGTCGTCTTTAGGTTGGGGGGAGGGGTTTTATGCGAT
GGAGTTTCCCCACACTGAGTGGGTGGAGACTGAAGTTAGGCCAGCTTGGCACTTGATGTAATTCTCCTTG
GAATTTGCCCTTTTTGAGTTTGGATCTTGGTTCATTCTCAAGCCTCAGACAGTGGTTCAAAGTTTTTTTC
TTCCATTTCAGGTGTCGTGAGGATCCACCGCCACCATGCCAAAGAAGAAGAGAAAGGTACTGGTACCGGT
CGTCTTCAAGATGCCATGGAAGCCCACACATCCCAGCTCCACCCATGCTCTGGCAGAGTGGGCCAGCCGC
AGGGAAGCCTTTGCCCAGAGACCCAGCTCGGCCCCCGACCTGATGTGTCTCAGTCCTGACCGGAAGATGG
AAGTGGAGGAGCTCAGCCCCCTGGCCCTAGGTCGCTTCTCTCTGACCCCTGCAGCGGGGGCAACTGAGGA
AGCAGATGCATTTGTGGACATCCTAGAGAGTGACTTAAAGGATGATGATGCAGTTCCCCCAGGCATGGAG
AGTCTCATTAGTGCCCCACTGGTCAAGACCTTGGAAAAGGAAGAGGAAAAGGACCTCGTCATGTACAGCA
AGTGCCAGCGGCTCTTCCGCTCTCCGTCCATGCCCTGCAGCGTGATCCGGCCCATCCTCAAGAGGCTGGA
GCGGAGCGCAGGTGGTAAGAGTGCTGGTGGAATGGTGAGCAAGGGCGAGGAGCTGTTCACCGGGGTGGTG
CCCATCCTGGTCGAGCTGGACGGCGACGTAAACGGCCACAAGTTCAGCGTGTCCGGCGAGGGCGAGGGCG
ATGCCACCTACGGCAAGCTGACCCTGAAGCTGATCTGCACCACCGGCAAGCTGCCCGTGCCCTGGCCCAC
CCTCGTGACCACCCTGGGCTACGGCCTGCAGTGCTTCGCCCGCTACCCCGACCACATGAAGCAGCACGAC
TTCTTCAAGTCCGCCATGCCCGAAGGCTACGTCCAGGAGCGCACCATCTTCTTCAAGGACGACGGCAACT
ACAAGACCCGCGCCGAGGTGAAGTTCGAGGGCGACACCCTGGTGAACCGCATCGAGCTGAAGGGCATCGA
CTTCAAGGAGGACGGCAACATCCTGGGGCACAAGCTGGAGTACAACTACAACAGCCACAACGTCTATATC
ACCGCCGACAAGCAGAAGAACGGCATCAAGGCCAACTTCAAGATCCGCCACAACATCGAGGACGGCGGCG
TGCAGCTCGCCGATCACTACCAGCAGAACACCCCCATCGGCGACGGCCCCGTGCTGCTGCCCGACAACCA
CTACCTGAGCTACCAGTCCAAGCTGAGCAAAGACCCCAACGAGAAGCGCGATCACATGGTCCTGCTGGAG
TTCGTGACCGCCGCCGGGATCACTCTCGGCATGGACGAGCTGTACAAGTGAGAATTCCTCGAGGGCGGCC
GCTCTAGAGTCGACGGGCCGCGGTAACAATTGTTAACTAACTTAAGCTAGCAACGGTTTCCCTCTAGCGG
GATCAATTCCGCCCCCCCCCCCTAACGTTACTGGCCGAAGCCGCTTGGAATAAGGCCGGTGTGCGTTTGT
CTATATGTTATTTTCCACCATATTGCCGTCTTTTGGCAATGTGAGGGCCCGGAAACCTGGCCCTGTCTTC
TTGACGAGCATTCCTAGGGGTCTTTCCCCTCTCGCCAAAGGAATGCAAGGTCTGTTGAATGTCGTGAAGG
AAGCAGTTCCTCTGGAAGCTTCTTGAAGACAAACAACGTCTGTAGCGACCCTTTGCAGGCAGCGGAACCC
CCCACCTGGCGACAGGTGCCTCTGCGGCCAAAAGCCACGTGTATAAGATACACCTGCAAAGGCGGCACAA
CCCCAGTGCCACGTTGTGAGTTGGATAGTTGTGGAAAGAGTCAAATGGCTCTCCTCAAGCGTATTCAACA
AGGGGCTGAAGGATGCCCAGAAGGTACCCCATTGTATGGGATCTGATCTGGGGCCTCGGTGCACATGCTT
TACATGTGTTTAGTCGAGGTTAAAAAAACGTCTAGGCCCCCCGAACCACGGGGACGTGGTTTTCCTTTGA
AAAACACGATAATACCATGACCGAGTACAAGCCCACGGTGCGCCTCGCCACCCGCGACGACGTCCCCAGG
GCCGTACGCACCCTCGCCGCCGCGTTCGCCGACTACCCCGCCACGCGCCACACCGTCGATCCGGACCGCC
ACATCGAGCGGGTCACCGAGCTGCAAGAACTCTTCCTCACGCGCGTCGGGCTCGACATCGGCAAGGTGTG
GGTCGCGGACGACGGCGCCGCGGTGGCGGTCTGGACCACGCCGGAGAGCGTCGAAGCGGGGGCGGTGTTC
GCCGAGATCGGCCCGCGCATGGCCGAGTTGAGCGGTTCCCGGCTGGCCGCGCAGCAACAGATGGAAGGCC
TCCTGGCGCCGCACCGGCCCAAGGAGCCCGCGTGGTTCCTGGCCACCGTCGGCGTCTCGCCCGACCACCA
GGGCAAGGGTCTGGGCAGCGCCGTCGTGCTCCCCGGAGTGGAGGCGGCCGAGCGCGCCGGGGTGCCCGCC
TTCCTGGAGACCTCCGCGCCCCGCAACCTCCCCTTCTACGAGCGGCTCGGCTTCACCGTCACCGCCGACG
TCGAGGTGCCCGAAGGACCGCGCACCTGGTGCATGACCCGCAAGCCCGGTGCCTGACCCGGGCGGGGCGC
GTCTGGAACAATCAACCTCTGGATTACAAAATTTGTGAAAGATTGACTGGTATTCTTAACTATGTTGCTC
CTTTTACGCTATGTGGATACGCTGCTTTAATGCCTTTGTATCATGCTATTGCTTCCCGTATGGCTTTCAT
TTTCTCCTCCTTGTATAAATCCTGGTTGCTGTCTCTTTATGAGGAGTTGTGGCCCGTTGTCAGGCAACGT
GGCGTGGTGTGCACTGTGTTTGCTGACGCAACCCCCACTGGTTGGGGCATTGCCACCACCTGTCAGCTCC
TTTCCGGGACTTTCGCTTTCCCCCTCCCTATTGCCACGGCGGAACTCATCGCCGCCTGCCTTGCCCGCTG
CTGGACAGGGGCTCGGCTGTTGGGCACTGACAATTCCGTGGTGTTGTCGGGGAAGCTGACGTCCTTTCCA
TGGCTGCTCGCCTGTGTTGCCACCTGGATTCTGCGCGGGACGTCCTTCTGCTACGTCCCTTCGGCCCTCA
ATCCAGCGGACCTTCCTTCCCGCGGCCTGCTGCCGGCTCTGCGGCCTCTTCCGCGTCTTCGCCTTCGCCC
TCAGACGAGTCGGATCTCCCTTTGGGCCGCCTCCCCGCCTGGAATTAATTCTGCAGTCGAGACCTAGAAA
AACATGGAGCAATCACAAGTAGCAATACAGCAGCTACCAATGCTGATTGTGCCTGGCTAGAAGCACAAGA
GGAGGAGGAGGTGGGTTTTCCAGTCACACCTCAGGTACCTTTAAGACCAATGACTTACAAGGCAGCTGTA
GATCTTAGCCACTTTTTAAAAGAAAAGAGGGGACTGGAAGGGCTAATTCACTCCCAACGAAGACAAGATA
TCCTTGATCTGTGGATCTACCACACACAAGGCTACTTCCCTGATTAGCAGAACTACACACCAGGGCCAGG
GGTCAGATATCCACTGACCTTTGGATGGTGCTACAAGCTAGTACCAGTTGAGCCAGATAAGGTAGAAGAG
GCCAATAAAGGAGAGAACACCAGCTTGTTACACCCTGTGAGCCTGCATGGGATGGATGACCCGGAGAGAG
AAGTGTTAGAGTGGAGGTTTGACAGCCGCCTAGCATTTCATCACGTGGCCCGAGAGCTGCATCCGGAGTA
CTTCAAGAACTGCTGATATCGAGCTTGCTACAAGGGACTTTCTTTCCGCTGGGGACTTTCCAGGGAGGCG
TGGCCTGGGCGGGACTGGGGAGTGGCGAGCCCTCAGATCCTGCATATAAGCAGCTGCTTTTTGCCTGTAC
TGGGTCTCTCTGGTTAGACCAGATCTGAGCCTGGGAGCTCTCTGGCTAACTAGGGAACCCACTGCTTAAG
CCTCAATAAAGCTTGCCTTGAGTGCTTCAAGTAGTGTGTGCCCGTCTGTTGTGTGACTCTGGTAACTAGA
GATCCCTCAGACCCTTTTAGTCAGTGTGGAAAATCTCTAGCAGTAGTAGTTCATGTCATCTTATTATTCA
GTATTTATAACTTGCAAAGAAATGAATATCAGAGAGTGAGAGGCCTTGACATTGCTAGCGTTTACCGTCG
ACCTCTAGCTAGAGCTTGGCGTAATCATGGTCATAGCTGTTTCCTGTGTGAAATTGTTATCCGCTCACAA
TTCCACACAACATACGAGCCGGAAGCATAAAGTGTAAAGCCTGGGGTGCCTAATGAGTGAGCTAACTCAC
ATTAATTGCGTTGCGCTCACTGCCCGCTTTCCAGTCGGGAAACCTGTCGTGCCAGCTGCATTAATGAATC
GGCCAACGCGCGGGGAGAGGCGGTTTGCGTATTGGGCGCTCTTCCGCTTCCTCGCTCACTGACTCGCTGC
GCTCGGTCGTTCGGCTGCGGCGAGCGGTATCAGCTCACTCAAAGGCGGTAATACGGTTATCCACAGAATC
AGGGGATAACGCAGGAAAGAACATGTGAGCAAAAGGCCAGCAAAAGGCCAGGAACCGTAAAAAGGCCGCG
TTGCTGGCGTTTTTCCATAGGCTCCGCCCCCCTGACGAGCATCACAAAAATCGACGCTCAAGTCAGAGGT
GGCGAAACCCGACAGGACTATAAAGATACCAGGCGTTTCCCCCTGGAAGCTCCCTCGTGCGCTCTCCTGT
TCCGACCCTGCCGCTTACCGGATACCTGTCCGCCTTTCTCCCTTCGGGAAGCGTGGCGCTTTCTCATAGC
TCACGCTGTAGGTATCTCAGTTCGGTGTAGGTCGTTCGCTCCAAGCTGGGCTGTGTGCACGAACCCCCCG
TTCAGCCCGACCGCTGCGCCTTATCCGGTAACTATCGTCTTGAGTCCAACCCGGTAAGACACGACTTATC
GCCACTGGCAGCAGCCACTGGTAACAGGATTAGCAGAGCGAGGTATGTAGGCGGTGCTACAGAGTTCTTG
AAGTGGTGGCCTAACTACGGCTACACTAGAAGAACAGTATTTGGTATCTGCGCTCTGCTGAAGCCAGTTA
CCTTCGGAAAAAGAGTTGGTAGCTCTTGATCCGGCAAACAAACCACCGCTGGTAGCGGTGGTTTTTTTGT
TTGCAAGCAGCAGATTACGCGCAGAAAAAAAGGATCTCAAGAAGATCCTTTGATCTTTTCTACGGGGTCT
GACGCTCAGTGGAACGAAAACTCACGTTAAGGGATTTTGGTCATGAGATTATCAAAAAGGATCTTCACCT
AGATCCTTTTAAATTAAAAATGAAGTTTTAAATCAATCTAAAGTATATATGAGTAAACTTGGTCTGACAG
TTACCAATGCTTAATCAGTGAGGCACCTATCTCAGCGATCTGTCTATTTCGTTCATCCATAGTTGCCTGA
CTCCCCGTCGTGTAGATAACTACGATACGGGAGGGCTTACCATCTGGCCCCAGTGCTGCAATGATACCGC
GAGACCCACGCTCACCGGCTCCAGATTTATCAGCAATAAACCAGCCAGCCGGAAGGGCCGAGCGCAGAAG
TGGTCCTGCAACTTTATCCGCCTCCATCCAGTCTATTAATTGTTGCCGGGAAGCTAGAGTAAGTAGTTCG
CCAGTTAATAGTTTGCGCAACGTTGTTGCCATTGCTACAGGCATCGTGGTGTCACGCTCGTCGTTTGGTA
TGGCTTCATTCAGCTCCGGTTCCCAACGATCAAGGCGAGTTACATGATCCCCCATGTTGTGCAAAAAAGC
GGTTAGCTCCTTCGGTCCTCCGATCGTTGTCAGAAGTAAGTTGGCCGCAGTGTTATCACTCATGGTTATG
GCAGCACTGCATAATTCTCTTACTGTCATGCCATCCGTAAGATGCTTTTCTGTGACTGGTGAGTACTCAA
CCAAGTCATTCTGAGAATAGTGTATGCGGCGACCGAGTTGCTCTTGCCCGGCGTCAATACGGGATAATAC
CGCGCCACATAGCAGAACTTTAAAAGTGCTCATCATTGGAAAACGTTCTTCGGGGCGAAAACTCTCAAGG
ATCTTACCGCTGTTGAGATCCAGTTCGATGTAACCCACTCGTGCACCCAACTGATCTTCAGCATCTTTTA
CTTTCACCAGCGTTTCTGGGTGAGCAAAAACAGGAAGGCAAAATGCCGCAAAAAAGGGAATAAGGGCGAC
ACGGAAATGTTGAATACTCATACTCTTCCTTTTTCAATATTATTGAAGCATTTATCAGGGTTATTGTCTC
ATGAGCGGATACATATTTGAATGTATTTAGAAAAATAAACAAATAGGGGTTCCGCGCACATTTCCCCGAA
AAGTGCCACCTGACGTCGACGGATCGGGAGATCAACTTGTTTATTGCAGCTTATAATGGTTACAAATAAA
GCAATAGCATCACAAATTTCACAAATAAAGCATTTTTTTCACTGCATTCTAGTTGTGGTTTGTCCAAACT
CATCAATGTATCTTATCATGTCTGGATCAACTGGATAACTCAAGCTAACCAAAATCATCCCAAACTTCCC
ACCCCATACCCTATTACCACTGCCAATTACCTGTGGTTTCATTTACTCTAAACCTGTGATTCCTCTGAAT
TATTTTCATTTTAAAGAAATTGTATTTGTTAAATATGTACTACAAACTTAGTAGT
Features (pLannotate 1.2.2; 25 found; start..end, strand, type, name):
    377..634     +  LTR            5' LTR (truncated): truncated 5' long terminal repeat (LTR) from HIV-1
    681..806     +  misc_feature   HIV-1 Ψ: packaging signal of human immunodeficiency virus type 1
    790..1128    +  CDS            HIV-1 gag (fragment): gag protein from human immunodeficiency virus 1; gag
   1303..1536    +  misc_feature   RRE: The Rev response element (RRE) of HIV-1 allows for Rev-dependent mRNA export from the nucleus to the cytoplasm.
   1913..2013    +  CDS            Rev (fragment): human immunodeficiency virus 1 (HIV-1) Rev protein; rev; enhances nuclear export of unspliced and incompletely spliced viral mRNAs
   2028..2143    +  misc_feature   cPPT/CTS: central polypurine tract and central termination sequence of HIV-1 (lacking the first T)
   2221..2432    +  promoter       EF-1α core promoter: core promoter for human elongation factor EF-1α
   2433..3371    +  intron         EF-1α intron A: intron upstream of the start codon of human EF-1α
   3399..3419    +  CDS            SV40 NLS: nuclear localization signal of SV40 (simian virus 40) large T antigen
   3432..3854    +  CDS            CDC25B (fragment): MPIP2_HUMAN - Also known as CDC25HU2. Experimental evidence at protein level: Swiss-Prot protein existence level 1. Tyrosine protein phosphatase which functions as a dosage- dependent inducer of mitotic progression. Required for G2/M phases of the cell cycle progression and abscission during cytokinesis in a ECT2- dependent manner. Directly dephosphorylates CDK1 and stimulates its kinase activity. The three isoforms seem to have a different level of activity. From Homo sapiens (Human).
   3882..4598    +  CDS            mVenus: mVenus is a basic (constitutively fluorescent) yellow fluorescent protein published in 2006, derived from Aequorea victoria. It is reported to be a rapidly-maturing monomer with moderate acid sensitivity.
   4703..5264    +  misc_feature   IRES: internal ribosome entry site (IRES) of the encephalomyocarditis virus (EMCV)
   5267..5866    +  CDS            PuroR: puromycin N-acetyltransferase; pac from Streptomyces alboniger; confers resistance to puromycin
   5890..6478    +  misc_feature   WPRE: woodchuck hepatitis virus posttranscriptional regulatory element
   6495..7013    +  CDS            nef (fragment): NEF_HV1BR - Experimental evidence at protein level: Swiss-Prot protein existence level 1. Extracellular Nef protein targets CD4(+) T-lymphocytes for apoptosis by interacting with CXCR4 surface receptors (PubMed:14990729). From Human immunodeficiency virus type 1 group M subtype B (isolate BRU/LAI) (HIV-1).
   7065..7322    +  LTR            5' LTR (truncated): truncated 5' long terminal repeat (LTR) from HIV-1
   7474..7490    -  protein_bind   lac operator: The lac repressor binds to the lac operator to inhibit transcription in E. coli. This inhibition can be relieved by adding lactose or isopropyl-β-D-thiogalactopyranoside (IPTG). lac repressor encoded by lacI
   7498..7528    -  promoter       lac promoter: promoter for the E. coli lac operon
   7543..7564    -  protein_bind   CAP binding site: CAP binding activates transcription in the presence of cAMP. E. coli catabolite activator protein
   7577..7669    -  CDS            lacI (fragment): lac repressor; lacI; The lac repressor binds to the lac operator to inhibit transcription in E. coli. This inhibition can be relieved by adding lactose or isopropyl-β-D-thiogalactopyranoside (IPTG).
   7852..8440    -  rep_origin     ori: high-copy-number ColE1/pMB1/pBR322/pUC origin of replication
   8611..9471    -  CDS            AmpR: β-lactamase; bla; confers resistance to ampicillin, carbenicillin, and related antibiotics
   9472..9576    -  promoter       AmpR promoter: bla
   9624..9758    +  polyA_signal   SV40 poly(A) signal: SV40 polyadenylation signal
   9925..329     +  CDS            nef (fragment) (across the origin): NEF_HV1BR - Experimental evidence at protein level: Swiss-Prot protein existence level 1. Extracellular Nef protein targets CD4(+) T-lymphocytes for apoptosis by interacting with CXCR4 surface receptors (PubMed:14990729). From Human immunodeficiency virus type 1 group M subtype B (isolate BRU/LAI) (HIV-1).
