[The description below was written by a language model from this plasmid's Addgene catalogue record and pLannotate feature annotations shown in this document.]
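Description:
The betaTrCP mVenus mutant reporter is a pLenti-based lentiviral vector for mammalian expression, used as the non-degradable control for a genetically encoded biosensor of beta-TrCP activity in live cells. It is propagated in E. coli through a high-copy ColE1/pUC-type origin with ampicillin resistance. The viral portion carries HIV-1 LTR sequences at both ends, the Ψ packaging signal with a gag fragment, the Rev response element for Rev-dependent nuclear export of the genomic RNA, and a cPPT/CTS element. These allow packaging into lentiviral particles and integration into target cells. Fragments of nef adjoin both annotated LTRs, which likely reflects the overlap of nef with the U3 region rather than any expressed viral product. The annotated sequence is a partial NGS assembly slightly shorter than the catalogued total size.

Expression is driven by the human EF-1α core promoter with its intron A. The open reading frame begins with an SV40 nuclear localisation signal, followed by a fragment of human CDC25B (residues 198–338 according to the record) and a C-terminal mVenus yellow fluorescent protein. In this version the beta-TrCP degron within the CDC25B fragment (residues 268–273) has been mutated, so the nuclear fluorescent fusion should not be recognised and degraded through the beta-TrCP ubiquitin ligase pathway. Its signal therefore serves as a baseline against which degron-dependent loss of the corresponding functional reporter can be interpreted. Downstream, an EMCV IRES links translation of puromycin N-acetyltransferase to the same transcript, allowing puromycin selection of transduced cells, and a WPRE enhances transcript expression.
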