Addgene plasmid #192459: betaTrCP mVenus mutant reporter
Purpose: Fluorescent reporter for beta-TrCP with a non-degradable mutation. Used as a control.
Depositing lab: Steven Cappell. Depositing organization: National Cancer Institute (NCI). Publication: Revealing beta-TrCP activity dynamics in live cells with a genetically encoded biosensor. Paul D, Kales SC, Cornwell JA, Afifi MM, Rai G, Zakharov A, Simeonov A, Cappell SD. Nat Commun. 2022 Oct 26;13(1):6364. doi: 10.1038/s41467-022-33762-3. PubMed 36289220.
Backbone
  Vector backbone: pLenti
  Backbone manufacturer: n/a
  Backbone size w/o insert (bp): 8765
  Total vector size (bp): 9971
  Vector type: Mammalian Expression, Lentiviral
  Selectable markers: Puromycin
Growth in bacteria
  Bacterial resistance: Ampicillin, 100 μg/mL
  Growth temperature: 30°C
  Growth strain: NEB Stable
  Copy number: Unknown
Gene/Insert
  Gene/Insert name: CdC25B
  Species: H. sapiens (human)
  Insert size (bp): 1206
  Mutation: aa198-338 of CDC25B. betaTrCP degron sequence (aa268-273) mutated (DDGVD to ADAFVD)
  GenBank ID: NM_021873.4
  Promoter: EF1alpha
  Tag / fusion protein: mVenus (C terminal on insert); SV40 NLS (N terminal on insert)
  Entrez Gene: CDC25B (a.k.a. MPIP2)
  Cloning method: Gibson Cloning
  Sequencing primers: 5′ caggtgtcgtgaggatcc; 3′ tagagcggccgccctcgagg
Terms and licenses: Academic/Nonprofit Terms; Industry Terms: Not Available to Industry
How to cite: betaTrCP mVenus mutant reporter was a gift from Steven Cappell (Addgene plasmid # 192459 ; http://n2t.net/addgene:192459 ; RRID:Addgene_192459)
